>Addgene plasmid #236078 | pPGK-SB13 | addgene full sequence | sequence record 469217 | Addgene NGS Result
AGATTGTACTGAGAGTGCACCATATGCGGTGTGAAATACCGCACAGATGCGTAAGGAGAAAATACCGCAT
CAGGCGCCATTCGCCATTCAGGCTGCGCAACTGTTGGGAAGGGCGATCGGTGCGGGCCTCTTCGCTATTA
CGCCAGCTGGCGAAAGGGGGATGTGCTGCAAGGCGATTAAGTTGGGTAACGCCAGGGTTTTCCCAGTCAC
GACGTTGTAAAACGACGGCCAGTGAATTCGAGCTCGGTACCCGGGGGCGCGCCCTACCGGGTAGGGGAGG
CGCTTTTCCCAAGGCAGTCTGGAGCATGCGCTTTAGCGGCCCCGCTGGGCACTTGGCGCTACACAAGTGG
CCTCTGGCCTCGCACACATTCCACATCCACCGGTAGGCGCCAACCGGCTCCGTTCTTTGGTGGCCCCTTC
GCGCCACCTTCTACTCCTCCCCTAGTCAGGAAGTTCCCCCCCGCCCCGCAGCTCGCGTCGTGCAGGACGT
GACAAATGGAAGTAGCACGTCTCACTAGTCTCGTGCAGATGGACAGCACCGCTGAGCAATGGAAGCGGGT
AGGCCTTTGGGGCAGCGGCCAATAGCAGCTTTGCTCCTTCGCTTTCTGGGCTCAGAGGCTGGGAAGGGGT
GGGTCCGGGGGCGGGCTCAGGGGCGGGCTCAGGGGCGGGGCGGGCGCCCGAAGGTCCTCCGGAGGCCCGG
CATTCTGCACGCTTCAAAAGCGCACGTCTGCCGCGCTGTTCTCCTCTTCCTCATCTCCGGGCCTTTCGAC
CTGCATCCATCTAGATCCTTAATTAAGTCTAGAGTCGAGGAACTGAAAAACCAGAAAGTTAACTGGTAAG
TTTAGTCTTTTTGTCTTTTATTTCAGGTCCCGGATCCGGTGGTGGTGCAAATCAAAGAACTGCTCCTCAG
TGGATGTTGCCTTTACTTCTAGGCCTGTACGGAAGTGTTACTTCTGCTCTAAAAGCTGCGGAATTGTACC
CGCGGCCGATCCGACATCATGGGAAAATCAAAAGAAATCAGCCAAGACCTCAGAAAAAAAATTGTAGACC
TCCACAAGTCTGGTTCATCCTTGGGAGCAATTTCCAAACGCCTGGCCGTACCACGTTCATCTGTACAAAC
AATAGTACGCAAGTATAAACACCATGGGACCACGCAGCCGTCATACCGCTCAGGAAGGAGACGCGTTCTG
TCTCCTAGAGATGAACGTACTTTGGTGCGAAAAGTGCAAATCAATCCCAGAACAGCCGCAAAGGACCTTG
TGAAGATGCTGGAGGAAACAGGTACAAAAGTATCTATATCCACAGTAAAACGAGTCCTATATCGACATAA
CCTGAAAGGCCGCTCAGCAAGGAAGAAGCCACTGCTCCAAAACCGACATAAGAAAGCCAGACTACGGTTT
GCAAGAGCACATGGGGACAAAGATCGTACTTTTTGGAGAAATGTCCTCTGGTCTGATGAAACAAAAATAG
AACTGTTTGGCCATAATGACCATCGTTATGTTTGGAGGAAGAAGGGGGAGGCTTGCAAGCCGAAGAACAC
CATCCCAACCGTGAAGCACGGGGGTGGCAGCATCATGTTGTGGGGGTGCTTTGCTGCAGGAGGGACTGGT
GCACTTCACAAAATAGATGGCATCATGAGGAAGGAAAATTATGTGGATATATTGAAGCAACATCTCAAGA
CATCAGTCAGGAAGTTAAAGCTTGGTCGCAAATGGGTCTTCCAAATGGACAATGACCCCAAGCATACTTC
CAAAGTTGTGGCAAAATGGCTTAAGGACAACAAAGTCAAGGTATTGGAGTGGCCATCACAAAGCCCTGAC
CTCAATCCTATAGAAAATTTGTGGGCAGAACTGAAAAAGCGTGTGCGAGCAAGGAGGCCTACAAACCTGA
CTCAGTTACACCAGCTCTGTCAGGAGGAATGGGCCAAAATTCACCCAACTTATTGTGGGAAGCTTGTGGA
AGGCTACCCGAAACGTTTGACCCAAGTTAAACAATTTAAAGGCAATGCTACCAAATACTAGAATTGGCCG
CGGGGATCCAGACATGATAAGATACATTGATGAGTTTGGACAAACCACAACTAGAATGCAGTGAAAAAAA
TGCTTTATTTGTGAAATTTGTGATGCTATTGCTTTATTTGTAACCATTATAAGCTGCAATAAACAAGTTA
ACAACAACAATTGCATTCATTTTATGTTTCAGGTTCAGGGGGAGGTGTGGGAGGTTTTTTCGGATCCTCT
AGAGTCGACCTGCAGGCATGCAAGCTTGGCGTAATCATGGTCATAGCTGTTTCCTGTGTGAAATTGTTAT
CCGCTCACAATTCCACACAACATACGAGCCGGAAGCATAAAGTGTAAAGCCTGGGGTGCCTAATGAGTGA
GCTAACTCACATTAATTGCGTTGCGCTCACTGCCCGCTTTCCAGTCGGGAAACCTGTCGTGCCAGCTGCA
TTAATGAATCGGCCAACGCGCGGGGAGAGGCGGTTTGCGTATTGGGCGCTCTTCCGCTTCCTCGCTCACT
GACTCGCTGCGCTCGGTCGTTCGGCTGCGGCGAGCGGTATCAGCTCACTCAAAGGCGGTAATACGGTTAT
CCACAGAATCAGGGGATAACGCAGGAAAGAACATGTGAGCAAAAGGCCAGCAAAAGGCCAGGAACCGTAA
AAAGGCCGCGTTGCTGGCGTTTTTCCATAGGCTCCGCCCCCCTGACGAGCATCACAAAAATCGACGCTCA
AGTCAGAGGTGGCGAAACCCGACAGGACTATAAAGATACCAGGCGTTTCCCCCTGGAAGCTCCCTCGTGC
GCTCTCCTGTTCCGACCCTGCCGCTTACCGGATACCTGTCCGCCTTTCTCCCTTCGGGAAGCGTGGCGCT
TTCTCATAGCTCACGCTGTAGGTATCTCAGTTCGGTGTAGGTCGTTCGCTCCAAGCTGGGCTGTGTGCAC
GAACCCCCCGTTCAGCCCGACCGCTGCGCCTTATCCGGTAACTATCGTCTTGAGTCCAACCCGGTAAGAC
ACGACTTATCGCCACTGGCAGCAGCCACTGGTAACAGGATTAGCAGAGCGAGGTATGTAGGCGGTGCTAC
AGAGTTCTTGAAGTGGTGGCCTAACTACGGCTACACTAGAAGAACAGTATTTGGTATCTGCGCTCTGCTG
AAGCCAGTTACCTTCGGAAAAAGAGTTGGTAGCTCTTGATCCGGCAAACAAACCACCGCTGGTAGCGGTG
GTTTTTTTGTTTGCAAGCAGCAGATTACGCGCAGAAAAAAAGGATCTCAAGAAGATCCTTTGATCTTTTC
TACGGGGTCTGACGCTCAGTGGAACGAAAACTCACGTTAAGGGATTTTGGTCATGAGATTATCAAAAAGG
ATCTTCACCTAGATCCTTTTAAATTAAAAATGAAGTTTTAAATCAATCTAAAGTATATATGAGTAAACTT
GGTCTGACAGTTACCAATGCTTAATCAGTGAGGCACCTATCTCAGCGATCTGTCTATTTCGTTCATCCAT
AGTTGCCTGACTCCCCGTCGTGTAGATAACTACGATACGGGAGGGCTTACCATCTGGCCCCAGTGCTGCA
ATGATACCGCGAGACCCACGCTCACCGGCTCCAGATTTATCAGCAATAAACCAGCCAGCCGGAAGGGCCG
AGCGCAGAAGTGGTCCTGCAACTTTATCCGCCTCCATCCAGTCTATTAATTGTTGCCGGGAAGCTAGAGT
AAGTAGTTCGCCAGTTAATAGTTTGCGCAACGTTGTTGCCATTGCTACAGGCATCGTGGTGTCACGCTCG
TCGTTTGGTATGGCTTCATTCAGCTCCGGTTCCCAACGATCAAGGCGAGTTACATGATCCCCCATGTTGT
GCAAAAAAGCGGTTAGCTCCTTCGGTCCTCCGATCGTTGTCAGAAGTAAGTTGGCCGCAGTGTTATCACT
CATGGTTATGGCAGCACTGCATAATTCTCTTACTGTCATGCCATCCGTAAGATGCTTTTCTGTGACTGGT
GAGTACTCAACCAAGTCATTCTGAGAATAGTGTATGCGGCGACCGAGTTGCTCTTGCCCGGCGTCAATAC
GGGATAATACCGCGCCACATAGCAGAACTTTAAAAGTGCTCATCATTGGAAAACGTTCTTCGGGGCGAAA
ACTCTCAAGGATCTTACCGCTGTTGAGATCCAGTTCGATGTAACCCACTCGTGCACCCAACTGATCTTCA
GCATCTTTTACTTTCACCAGCGTTTCTGGGTGAGCAAAAACAGGAAGGCAAAATGCCGCAAAAAAGGGAA
TAAGGGCGACACGGAAATGTTGAATACTCATACTCTTCCTTTTTCAATATTATTGAAGCATTTATCAGGG
TTATTGTCTCATGAGCGGATACATATTTGAATGTATTTAGAAAAATAAACAAATAGGGGTTCCGCGCACA
TTTCCCCGAAAAGTGCCACCTGACGTCTAAGAAACCATTATTATCATGACATTAACCTATAAAAATAGGC
GTATCACGAGGCCCTTTCGTCTCGCGCGTTTCGGTGATGACGGTGAAAACCTCTGACACATGCAGCTCCC
GGAGACGGTCACAGCTTGTCTGTAAGCGGATGCCGGGAGCAGACAAGCCCGTCAGGGCGCGTCAGCGGGT
GTTGGCGGGTGTCGGGGCTGGCTTAACTATGCGGCATCAGAGC
Features (pLannotate 1.2.2; 15 found; start..end, strand, type, name):
     80..237     -  CDS            lacZα (fragment): LacZα fragment of β-galactosidase; lacZ fragment
    269..768     +  promoter       PGK promoter: mouse phosphoglycerate kinase 1 promoter
    836..932     +  intron         SV40 intron: modified SV40 intron with splice donor and acceptor sites
    999..2021    +  CDS            SB100X: hyperactive variant of the Sleeping Beauty transposase (Mátés et al., 2009)
   2035..2169    -  polyA_signal   SV40 poly(A) signal: SV40 polyadenylation signal
   2232..2267    +  misc_feature   MCS (fragment): pUC18/19 multiple cloning site
   2304..2320    -  protein_bind   lac operator: The lac repressor binds to the lac operator to inhibit transcription in E. coli. This inhibition can be relieved by adding lactose or isopropyl-β-D-thiogalactopyranoside (IPTG). lac repressor encoded by lacI
   2328..2358    -  promoter       lac promoter: promoter for the E. coli lac operon
   2373..2394    -  protein_bind   CAP binding site: CAP binding activates transcription in the presence of cAMP. E. coli catabolite activator protein
   2407..2499    -  CDS            lacI (fragment): lac repressor; lacI; The lac repressor binds to the lac operator to inhibit transcription in E. coli. This inhibition can be relieved by adding lactose or isopropyl-β-D-thiogalactopyranoside (IPTG).
   2682..3270    -  rep_origin     ori: high-copy-number ColE1/pMB1/pBR322/pUC origin of replication
   3441..4301    -  CDS            AmpR: β-lactamase; bla; confers resistance to ampicillin, carbenicillin, and related antibiotics
   4302..4406    -  promoter       AmpR promoter: bla
   4501..4536    +  CDS            rop (fragment): Rop protein, which maintains plasmids at low copy number; rop
   4638..74      +  misc_feature   bom (fragment) (across the origin): basis of mobility region from pBR322
