[The description below was written by a language model from this plasmid's Addgene catalogue record and pLannotate feature annotations shown in this document.]
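Description:
pPGK-SB13 is a 4,663 bp mammalian expression plasmid that supplies Sleeping Beauty transposase in trans, acting as the helper component of a two-plasmid transposon system. The backbone is recorded as pT, and the annotated features show a pUC-type architecture. It has a high-copy ColE1/pMB1 origin of replication and an ampicillin resistance gene (β-lactamase with its own promoter) for propagation and selection in E. coli. It also carries remnants of the lac region (lacZα fragment, lac promoter and operator, CAP site, partial multiple cloning site) and short vestigial fragments of rop and bom. No mammalian selection marker, and no transposon inverted repeats, are annotated, which is consistent with a plasmid intended only to deliver the enzyme.

The expression cassette consists of the mouse phosphoglycerate kinase 1 (PGK) promoter, a modified SV40 intron with splice donor and acceptor sites that generally aids transcript processing and expression, the 1,023 bp transposase coding sequence, and an SV40 polyadenylation signal. The catalogue names the insert as SB13, with Atlantic salmon listed as the species. The automated annotation instead labels the open reading frame as the hyperactive SB100X variant. This probably reflects close sequence similarity among Sleeping Beauty transposase variants rather than a definitive identification, so the depositor's designation should be taken as the stated identity.

When co-delivered with a plasmid carrying a cargo flanked by Sleeping Beauty inverted repeats, the transposase excises the cargo and integrates it into the host genome by a cut-and-paste mechanism, giving stable transgene expression. The record states only that the plasmid is for use with Sleeping Beauty transposon plasmids. The associated publication concerns RAS dosage, senescence and tumour initiation.
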