Addgene plasmid #236078: pPGK-SB13
Purpose: SB13 transposase, for use with Sleeping Beauty transponson plasmids
Depositing lab: Masashi Narita. Depositing organization: Cancer Research UK Cambridge Institute (CRUK-CI), University of Cambridge. Publication: Titration of RAS alters senescent state and influences tumour initiation. Chan ASL, Zhu H, Narita M, Cassidy LD, Young ARJ, Bermejo-Rodriguez C, Janowska AT, Chen HC, Gough S, Oshimori N, Zender L, Aitken SJ, Hoare M, Narita M. Nature. 2024 Sep;633(8030):678-685. doi: 10.1038/s41586-024-07797-z. Epub 2024 Aug 7. PubMed 39112713.
Backbone
  Vector backbone: pT
  Total vector size (bp): 4663
  Vector type: Sleeping beauty (SB) transposase plasmid
Growth in bacteria
  Bacterial resistance: Ampicillin, 100 μg/mL
  Growth temperature: 37°C
  Growth strain: DH5alpha
  Copy number: High Copy
Gene/Insert
  Gene/Insert name: SB13 transposase
  Species: Atlantic Salmon
  Insert size (bp): 1023
  Promoter: PGK
  Cloning method: Unknown
  Sequencing primers: 5′ -
Terms and licenses: Academic/Nonprofit Terms; Industry Terms: Not Available to Industry
How to cite: pPGK-SB13 was a gift from Masashi Narita (Addgene plasmid # 236078 ; http://n2t.net/addgene:236078 ; RRID:Addgene_236078)
